>Addgene plasmid #184894 | pMRX-IZ-ANXA11-mRuby3 | addgene full sequence | sequence record 364095 | Addgene NGS Result
GTTGACATTGATTATTGACTAGTTATTAATAGTAATCAATTACGGGGTCATTAGTTCATAGCCCATATAT
GGAGTTCCGCGTTACATAACTTACGGTAAATGGCCCGCCTGGCTGACCGCCCAACGACCCCCGCCCATTG
ACGTCAATAATGACGTATGTTCCCATAGTAACGCCAATAGGGACTTTCCATTGACGTCAATGGGTGGAGT
ATTTACGGTAAACTGCCCACTTGGCAGTACATCAAGTGTATCATATGCCAAGTACGCCCCCTATTGACGT
CAATGACGGTAAATGGCCCGCCTGGCATTATGCCCAGTACATGACCTTATGGGACTTTCCTACTTGGCAG
TACATCTACGTATTAGTCATCGCTATTACCATGCTAGAGAACCATCAGATGTTTCCAGGGTGCCCCAAGG
ACCTGAAATGACCCTGTGCCTTATTTGAACTAACCAATCAGTTCGCTTCTCGCTTCTGTTCGCGCGCTTC
TGCTCCCCGAGCTCAATAAAAGAGCCCACAACCCCTCACTCGGCGCGCCAGTCCTCCGATTGACTGAGTC
GCCCGGGTACCCGTGTATCCAATAAACCCTCTTGCAGTTGCATCCGACTTGTGGTCTCGCTGTTCCTTGG
GAGGGTCTCCTCTGAGTGATTGACTACCCGTCAGCGGGGGTCTTTCATTTGGGGGCTCGTCCGGGATCGG
GAGACCCCTGCCCAGGGACCACCGACCCACCACCGGGAGGTAAGCTGGCCAGCAACTTATCTGTGTCTGT
CCGATTGTCTAGTGTCTATGACTGATTTTATGCGCCTGCGTCGGTACTAGTTAGCTAACTAGCTCTGTAT
CTGGCGGACCCGTGGTGGAACTGACGAGTTCGGAACACCCGGCCGCAACCCTGGGAGACGTCCCAGGGAC
TTCGGGGGCCGTTTTTGTGGCCCGACCTGAGTCCAAAAATCCCGATCGTTTTGGACTCTTTGGTGCACCC
CCCTTAGAGGAGGGATATGTGGTTCTGGTAGGAGACGAGAACCTAAAACAGTTCCCGCCTCCGTCTGAAT
TTTTGCTTTCGGTTTGGGACCGAAGCCGCGCCGCGCGTCTTGTCTGCTGCAGCATCGTTCTGTGTTGTCT
CTGTCTGACTGTGTTTCTGTATTTGTCTGAAAATATGGGCCCGGGCCAGACTGTTACCACTCCCTTAAGT
TTGACCTTAGGTCACTGGAAAGATGTCGAGCGGATCGCTCACAACCAGTCGGTAGATGTCAAGAAGAGAC
GTTGGGTTACCTTCTGCTCTGCAGAATGGCCAACCTTTAACGTCGGATGGCCGCGAGACGGCACCTTTAA
CCGAGACCTCATCACCCAGGTTAAGATCAAGGTCTTTTCACCTGGCCCGCATGGACACCCAGACCAGGTC
CCCTACATCGTGACCTGGGAAGCCTTGGCTTTTGACCCCCCTCCCTGGGTCAAGCCCTTTGTACACCCTA
AGCCTCCGCCTCCTCTTCCTCCATCCGCCCCGTCTCTCCCCCTTGAACCTCCTCGTTCGACCCCGCCTCG
ATCCTCCCTTTATCCAGCCCTCACTCCTTCTCTAGGCGCCCCCATATGGCCATATGAGATCTTATATGGG
GCACCCCCGCCCCTTGTAAACTTCCCTGACCCTGACATGACAAGAGTTACTAACAGCCCCTCTCTCCAAG
CTCACTTACAGGCTCTCTACTTAGTCCAGCACGAAGTCTGGAGACCTCTGGCGGCAGCCTACCAAGAACA
ACTGGACCGACCGGTGGTACCTCACCCTTACCGAGTCGGCGACACAGTGTGGGTCCGCCGACACCAGACT
AAGAACCTAGAACCTCGCTGGAAAGGACCTTACACAGTCCTGCTGACCACCCCCACCGCCCTCAAAGTAG
ACGGCATCGCAGCTTGGATACACGCCGCCCACGTGAAGGCTGCCGACCCCGGGGGTGGACCATCCTCTAG
ACTGCCGGATCTGCCATCGATATAAAGCTTAAAGGATCCATGAGCTACCCTGGCTATCCCCCGCCCCCAG
GTGGCTACCCACCAGCTGCACCAGGTGGTGGTCCCTGGGGAGGTGCTGCCTACCCTCCTCCGCCCAGCAT
GCCCCCCATCGGGCTGGATAACGTGGCCACCTATGCGGGGCAGTTCAACCAGGACTATCTCTCGGGAATG
GCGGCCAACATGTCTGGGACATTTGGAGGAGCCAACATGCCCAACCTGTACCCTGGGGCCCCTGGGGCTG
GCTACCCACCAGTGCCCCCTGGCGGCTTTGGGCAGCCCCCCTCTGCCCAGCAGCCTGTTCCTCCCTATGG
GATGTATCCACCCCCAGGAGGAAACCCACCCTCCAGGATGCCCTCATATCCGCCATACCCAGGGGCCCCT
GTGCCGGGCCAGCCCATGCCACCCCCCGGACAGCAGCCCCCAGGGGCCTACCCTGGGCAGCCACCAGTGA
CCTACCCTGGTCAGCCTCCAGTGCCACTCCCTGGGCAGCAGCAGCCAGTGCCGAGCTACCCAGGATACCC
GGGGTCTGGGACTGTCACCCCCGCTGTGCCCCCAACCCAGTTTGGAAGCCGAGGCACCATCACTGATGCT
CCCGGCTTTGACCCCCTGCGAGATGCCGAGGTCCTGCGGAAGGCCATGAAAGGCTTCGGGACGGATGAGC
AGGCCATCATTGACTGCCTGGGGAGTTGCTCCAACAAGCAGCGGCAGCAGATCCTACTTTCCTTCAAGAC
GGCTTACGGCAAGGATTTGATCAAAGATCTGAAATCTGAACTGTCAGGAAACTTTGAGAAGACAATCTTG
GCTCTGATGAAGACCCCAGTCCTCTTTGACATTTATGAGATAAAGGAAGCCATCAAGGGGGTTGGCACTG
ATGAAGCCTGCCTGATTGAGATCCTCGCTTCCCGCAGCAATGAGCACATCCGAGAATTAAACAGAGCCTA
CAAAGCAGAATTCAAAAAGACCCTGGAAGAGGCCATTCGAAGCGACACATCAGGGCACTTCCAGCGGCTC
CTCATCTCTCTCTCTCAGGGAAACCGTGATGAAAGCACAAACGTGGACATGTCACTCGCCCAGAGAGATG
CCCAGGAGCTGTATGCGGCCGGGGAGAACCGCCTGGGAACAGACGAGTCCAAGTTCAATGCGGTTCTGTG
CTCCCGGAGCCGGGCCCACCTGGTAGCAGTTTTCAATGAGTACCAGAGAATGACAGGCCGGGACATTGAG
AAGAGCATCTGCCGGGAGATGTCCGGGGACCTGGAGGAGGGCATGCTGGCCGTGGTGAAATGTCTCAAGA
ATACCCCAGCCTTCTTTGCGGAGAGGCTCAACAAGGCCATGAGGGGGGCAGGAACAAAGGACCGGACCCT
GATTCGCATCATGGTGTCTCGCAGCGAGACCGACCTCCTGGACATCAGATCAGAGTATAAGCGGATGTAC
GGCAAGTCGCTGTACCACGACATCTCGGGAGATACTTCAGGGGATTACCGGAAGATTCTGCTGAAGATCT
GTGGTGGCAATGACGGATCCGGGAATTCGGGCTCTGGTTCAGGCGTGAGCAAGGGCGAGGAGCTCATCAA
GGAGAACATGCGGATGAAAGTCGTCATGGAAGGCTCTGTCAATGGGCACCAGTTCAAGTGTACCGGAGAA
GGGGAAGGGCGTCCCTATGAAGGCGTACAAACCATGCGCATCAAAGTGATAGAGGGCGGGCCACTCCCTT
TTGCCTTCGACATTCTGGCTACCTCCTTCATGTATGGCAGTCGGACATTCATCAAGTATCCCGCAGACAT
TCCGGACTTCTTCAAACAGTCCTTTCCAGAAGGCTTTACATGGGAGAGGGTGACTAGGTACGAAGATGGC
GGAGTGGTTACTGTGACTCAGGACACGTCATTGGAGGACGGAGAGCTGGTGTACAATGTGAAAGTACGCG
GAGTGAACTTTCCCAGCAATGGTCCTGTTATGCAGAAGAAAACCAAGGGTTGGGAACCCAATACGGAGAT
GATGTATCCAGCTGATGGTGGCCTGAGGGGATACACAGACATAGCCCTGAAAGTCGATGGAGGTGGCCAT
CTGCACTGCAACTTTGTGACCACCTACAGAAGCAAGAAAACTGTGGGGAACATTAAGATGCCTGGAGTGC
ATGCAGTCGATCACAGACTTGAGAGAATCGAGGAGTCTGATAACGAGACATACGTGGTACAACGAGAAGT
TGCCGTTGCGAAGTACAGCAATCTGGGCGGGGGCATGGACGAGCTGTACAAGTAATGATTTCTCGAGAGC
GGCCGCTACGTAAATTCCGCCCCCCCCCCTAACGTTACTGGCCGAAGCCGCTTGGAATAAGGCCGGTGTG
CGTTTGTCTATATGTTATTTTCCACCATATTGCCGTCTTTTGGCAATGTGAGGGCCCGGAAACCTGGCCC
TGTCTTCTTGACGAGCATTCCTAGGGGTCTTTCCCCTCTCGCCAAAGGAATGCAAGGTCTGTTGAATGTC
GTGAAGGAAGCAGTTCCTCTGGAAGTTTCTTGAAGACAAACAACGTCTGTAGCGACCCTTTGCAGGCAGC
GGAACCCCCCACCTGGCGACAGGTGCCTCTGCGGCCAAAAGCCACGTGTATAAGATACACCTGCAAAGGC
GGCACAACCCCAGTGCCACGTTGTGAGTTGGATAGTTGTGGAAAGAGTCAAATGGCTCTCCTCAAGCGTA
TTCAACAAGGGGCTGAAGGATGCCCAGAAGGTACCCCATTGTATGGGATCTGATCTGGGGCCTCGGTGCA
CATGCTTTACATGTGTTTAGTCGAGGTTAAAAAAACGTCTAGGCCCCCCGAACCACGGGGACGTGGTTTT
CCTTTGAAAAACACGATGATAATATGGCCACAACCGTCGACATGGCCAAGTTGACCAGTGCCGTTCCGGT
GCTCACCGCGCGCGACGTCGCCGGAGCGGTCGAGTTCTGGACCGACCGGCTCGGGTTCTCCCGGGACTTC
GTGGAGGACGACTTCGCCGGTGTGGTCCGGGACGACGTGACCCTGTTCATCAGCGCGGTCCAGGACCAGG
TGGTGCCGGACAACACCCTGGCCTGGGTGTGGGTGCGCGGCCTGGACGAGCTGTACGCCGAGTGGTCGGA
GGTCGTGTCCACGAACTTCCGGGACGCCTCCGGGCCGGCCATGACCGAGATCGGCGAGCAGCCGTGGGGG
CGGGAGTTCGCCCTGCGCGACCCGGCCGGCAACTGCGTGCACTTCGTGGCCGAGGAGCAGGACTGAGTCG
ACCGCCCGCCCCACGACCCGCAGCGCCCGACCGAAAGGAGCGCACGACCCCATGGCTCGACGATAAAATA
AAAGATTTTATTTAGTCTCCAGAAAAAGGGGGGAATGAAAGACCCCACCTGTAGGTTTGGCAAGCTAGCT
TAAGTAACGCCATTTTGCAAGGCATGGAAAAATACATAACTGAGAATAGAGAAGTTCAGATCAAGGTCAG
GAACAGATGGAACAGCTGAATATGGGCCAAACAGGATATCTGTGGTAAGCAGTTCCTGCCCCGGCTCAGG
GCCAAGAACAGATGGAACAGCTGAATATGGGCCAAACAGGATATCTGTGGTAAGCAGTTCCTGCCCCGGC
TCAGGGCCAAGAACAGATGGTCCCCAGATGCGGTCCAGCCCTCAGCAGTTTCTAGAGAACCATCAGATGT
TTCCAGGGTGCCCCAAGGACCTGAAATGACCCTGTGCCTTATTTGAACTAACCAATCAGTTCGCTTCTCG
CTTCTGTTCGCGCGCTTCTGCTCCCCGAGCTCAATAAAAGAGCCCACAACCCCTCACTCGGGGCGCCAGT
CCTCCGATTGACTGAGTCGCCCGGGTACCCGTGTATCCAATAAACCCTCTTGCAGTTGCATCCGACTTGT
GGTCTCGCTGTTCCTTGGGAGGGTCTCCTCTGAGTGATTGACTACCCGTCAGCGGGGGTCTTTCACATGC
AGCATGTATCAAAATTAATTTGGTTTTTTTTCTTAAGTATTTACATTAAATGGCCATAGTTGCATTAATG
AATCGGCCAACGCGCGGGGAGAGGCGGTTTGCGTATTGGGCGCTCTTCCGCTTCCTCGCTCACTGACTCG
CTGCGCTCGGTCGTTCGGCTGCGGCGAGCGGTATCAGCTCACTCAAAGGCGGTAATACGGTTATCCACAG
AATCAGGGGATAACGCAGGAAAGAACATGTGAGCAAAAGGCCAGCAAAAGGCCAGGAACCGTAAAAAGGC
CGCGTTGCTGGCGTTTTTCCATAGGCTCCGCCCCCCTGACGAGCATCACAAAAATCGACGCTCAAGTCAG
AGGTGGCGAAACCCGACAGGACTATAAAGATACCAGGCGTTTCCCCCTGGAAGCTCCCTCGTGCGCTCTC
CTGTTCCGACCCTGCCGCTTACCGGATACCTGTCCGCCTTTCTCCCTTCGGGAAGCGTGGCGCTTTCTCA
TAGCTCACGCTGTAGGTATCTCAGTTCGGTGTAGGTCGTTCGCTCCAAGCTGGGCTGTGTGCACGAACCC
CCCGTTCAGCCCGACCGCTGCGCCTTATCCGGTAACTATCGTCTTGAGTCCAACCCGGTAAGACACGACT
TATCGCCACTGGCAGCAGCCACTGGTAACAGGATTAGCAGAGCGAGGTATGTAGGCGGTGCTACAGAGTT
CTTGAAGTGGTGGCCTAACTACGGCTACACTAGAAGAACAGTATTTGGTATCTGCGCTCTGCTGAAGCCA
GTTACCTTCGGAAAAAGAGTTGGTAGCTCTTGATCCGGCAAACAAACCACCGCTGGTAGCGGTGGTTTTT
TTGTTTGCAAGCAGCAGATTACGCGCAGAAAAAAAGGATCTCAAGAAGATCCTTTGATCTTTTCTACGGG
GTCTGACGCTCAGTGGAACGAAAACTCACGTTAAGGGATTTTGGTCATGAGATTATCAAAAAGGATCTTC
ACCTAGATCCTTTTGCGGCCGGCCGCAAATCAATCTAAAGTATATATGAGTAAACTTGGTCTGACAGTTA
CCAATGCTTAATCAGTGAGGCACCTATCTCAGCGATCTGTCTATTTCGTTCATCCATAGTTGCCTGACTC
CCCGTCGTGTAGATAACTACGATACGGGAGGGCTTACCATCTGGCCCCAGTGCTGCAATGATACCGCGAG
ACCCACGCTCACCGGCTCCAGATTTATCAGCAATAAACCAGCCAGCCGGAAGGGCCGAGCGCAGAAGTGG
TCCTGCAACTTTATCCGCCTCCATCCAGTCTATTAATTGTTGCCGGGAAGCTAGAGTAAGTAGTTCGCCA
GTTAATAGTTTGCGCAACGTTGTTGCCATTGCTACAGGCATCGTGGTGTCACGCTCGTCGTTTGGTATGG
CTTCATTCAGCTCCGGTTCCCAACGATCAAGGCGAGTTACATGATCCCCCATGTTGTGCAAAAAAGCGGT
TAGCTCCTTCGGTCCTCCGATCGTTGTCAGAAGTAAGTTGGCCGCAGTGTTATCACTCATGGTTATGGCA
GCACTGCATAATTCTCTTACTGTCATGCCATCCGTAAGATGCTTTTCTGTGACTGGTGAGTACTCAACCA
AGTCATTCTGAGAATAGTGTATGCGGCGACCGAGTTGCTCTTGCCCGGCGTCAACACGGGATAATACCGC
GCCACATAGCAGAACTTTAAAAGTGCTCATCATTGGAAAACGTTCTTCGGGGCGAAAACTCTCAAGGATC
TTACCGCTGTTGAGATCCAGTTCGATGTAACCCACTCGTGCACCCAACTGATCTTCAGCATCTTTTACTT
TCACCAGCGTTTCTGGGTGAGCAAAAACAGGAAGGCAAAATGCCGCAAAAAAGGGAATAAGGGCGACACG
GAAATGTTGAATACTCATACTCTTCCTTTTTCAATATTATTGAAGCATTTATCAGGGTTATTGTCTCATG
AGCGGATACATATTTGAATGTATTTAGAAAAATAAACAAATAGGGGTTCCGCGCACATTTCCCCGAAAAG
TGCCACCTGACGTCTAAGAAACCATTATTATCATGACATTAACCTATAAAAATAGGCGTATCACGAGGCC
CTTTCGTCTTCACTATAGGAGCTTGGCCCATTGCATACGTTGTATCCATATCATAATATGTACATTTATA
TTGGCTCATGTCCAACATTACCGCCAT
Features (pLannotate 1.2.2; 15 found; start..end, strand, type, name):
      4..383     +  enhancer       CMV enhancer: human cytomegalovirus immediate early enhancer
    384..679     +  LTR            3' LTR (ΔU3) (fragment): self-inactivating 3' long terminal repeat (LTR) from Moloney murine leukemia virus
    742..1099    +  misc_feature   MMLV Ψ: packaging signal of Moloney murine leukemia virus (MMLV)
   1164..1580    +  CDS            gag (truncated): truncated Moloney murine leukemia virus (MMLV) gag gene lacking the start codon
   1590..1964    +  misc_feature   pol region: Moloney murine leukemia virus (MMLV) pol region containing the splice acceptor site
   2000..3514    +  CDS            ANXA11: ANX11_HUMAN - Also known as ANX11. Experimental evidence at protein level: Swiss-Prot protein existence level 1. Binds specifically to calcyclin in a calcium-dependent manner (By similarity). Required for midbody formation and completion of the terminal phase of cytokinesis. From Homo sapiens (Human).
   3545..4252    +  CDS            mRuby3: mRuby3 is a basic (constitutively fluorescent) red fluorescent protein published in 2016, derived from Entacmaea quadricolor. It has low acid sensitivity.
   4290..4865    +  misc_feature   IRES2: internal ribosome entry site (IRES) of the encephalomyocarditis virus (EMCV)
   4872..5246    +  CDS            BleoR: antibiotic-binding protein; Sh ble from Streptoalloteichus hindustanus; confers resistance to bleomycin, phleomycin, and Zeocin™
   5354..5475    +  LTR            3' LTR (ΔU3) (fragment): self-inactivating 3' long terminal repeat (LTR) from Moloney murine leukemia virus
   5476..5945    +  LTR            LTR: long terminal repeat from Moloney murine leukemia virus
   6011..6063    -  CDS            lacI (fragment): lac repressor; lacI; The lac repressor binds to the lac operator to inhibit transcription in E. coli. This inhibition can be relieved by adding lactose or isopropyl-β-D-thiogalactopyranoside (IPTG).
   6246..6834    -  rep_origin     ori: high-copy-number ColE1/pMB1/pBR322/pUC origin of replication
   6998..7858    -  CDS            AmpR: β-lactamase; bla; confers resistance to ampicillin, carbenicillin, and related antibiotics
   7859..7963    -  promoter       AmpR promoter: bla
