[The description below was written by a language model from this plasmid's Addgene catalogue record and pLannotate feature annotations shown in this document.]
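Description:
pMRX-IZ-ANXA11-mRuby3 is a Moloney murine leukemia virus–based retroviral expression plasmid built on the pMRX-IZ backbone and intended for stable expression of a fluorescently tagged annexin in mammalian cells. The catalogue lists it simply as a mammalian expression vector, but the annotated features show a retroviral transfer architecture. A CMV enhancer is fused to MMLV LTR sequence at the 5′ end, which would drive transcription of the viral genome in packaging cells. This is followed by the Ψ packaging signal, a truncated gag segment lacking its start codon, and a pol region carrying the splice acceptor. An MMLV LTR closes the cassette downstream. In bacteria the plasmid is maintained through a high-copy ColE1/pUC-type origin and selected with ampicillin via the bla gene and its promoter. A short lacI fragment is also annotated and appears to be a backbone remnant.

The payload is the human ANXA11 (annexin A11) coding sequence, 1,515 bp, recorded as carrying an R230C substitution relative to the reference protein. It is fused at its C terminus to the red fluorescent protein mRuby3. Downstream, an EMCV IRES links the fusion to the Sh ble gene (BleoR), so a single bicistronic transcript encodes both ANXA11-mRuby3 and Zeocin resistance. This arrangement ties drug selection of transduced cells to expression of the tagged protein. The record names no separate internal promoter, so expression in target cells presumably comes from the integrated LTR. The construct is suited to generating stable cell lines for live or fixed imaging of annexin A11 localisation. The associated publication concerns the recruitment of annexins to damaged lysosomes during repair.
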