Addgene plasmid #184894: pMRX-IZ-ANXA11-mRuby3
Purpose: Stable expression of ANXA11-mRuby3 (Annexin A11-mRuby3) in mammalian cells
Depositing lab: Noboru Mizushima. Depositing organization: The University of Tokyo. Publication: Annexins A1 and A2 are recruited to larger lysosomal injuries independently of ESCRTs to promote repair. Yim WW, Yamamoto H, Mizushima N. FEBS Lett. 2022 Mar 11. doi: 10.1002/1873-3468.14329. PubMed 35274304.
Backbone
  Vector backbone: pMRX-IZ
  Vector type: Mammalian Expression
  Selectable markers: Zeocin
Growth in bacteria
  Bacterial resistance: Ampicillin, 100 μg/mL
  Growth temperature: 37°C
  Growth strain: DH5alpha
  Copy number: Unknown
Gene/Insert
  Gene/Insert name: ANXA11 (alt name: Annexin A11)
  Species: H. sapiens (human)
  Insert size (bp): 1515
  Mutation: R230C relative to NP_001148.1
  Entrez Gene: ANXA11 (a.k.a. ALS23, ANX11, CAP-50, CAP50, IBMWMA)
  Tag / fusion protein: mRuby3 (C terminal on insert)
Terms and licenses: Academic/Nonprofit Terms; Industry Terms: Not Available to Industry
How to cite: pMRX-IZ-ANXA11-mRuby3 was a gift from Noboru Mizushima (Addgene plasmid # 184894 ; http://n2t.net/addgene:184894 ; RRID:Addgene_184894)
